Addgene plasmid #206211: pTRE/VEGF/IRES/EGFP
Purpose: An expression vector of VEGF and EGFP under control of TRE promoter
Depositing lab: Masamichi Kamihira. Depositing organization: Kyushu University. Publication: Hypoxia-responsive expression of vascular endothelial growth factor for induction of angiogenesis in artificial three-dimensional tissues. Masumoto S, Ono A, Ito A, Kawabe Y, Kamihira M. J Biosci Bioeng. 2021 Oct;132(4):399-407. doi: 10.1016/j.jbiosc.2021.06.010. Epub 2021 Aug 4. PubMed 34364783.
Backbone
  Vector backbone: FUGW
  Vector type: Mammalian Expression, Lentiviral
Growth in bacteria
  Bacterial resistance: Ampicillin, 100 μg/mL
  Growth temperature: 37°C
  Growth strain: NEB Stable
  Copy number: High Copy
Gene/Insert
  Gene/Insert name: vascular endothelial growth factor (alt name: VEGF)
  Species: M. musculus (mouse)
  Entrez Gene: Vegfa (a.k.a. L-VEGF, Vegf, Vpf)
  Cloning method: Restriction Enzyme; 5′ cloning site BamHI (unknown if destroyed); 3′ cloning site BamHI (unknown if destroyed)
  Sequencing primers: 5′ AGCTCGTTTAGTGAACCGTCAGATC; 3′ CCTCACATTGCCAAAAGACG
Terms and licenses: Academic/Nonprofit Terms; Industry Terms: Not Available to Industry
How to cite: pTRE/VEGF/IRES/EGFP was a gift from Masamichi Kamihira (Addgene plasmid # 206211 ; http://n2t.net/addgene:206211 ; RRID:Addgene_206211)
