[The description below was written by a language model from this plasmid's Addgene catalogue record and pLannotate feature annotations shown in this document.]
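Description:
pTRE/VEGF/IRES/EGFP is a lentiviral transfer plasmid built on the FUGW backbone for tetracycline-regulated co-expression of mouse vascular endothelial growth factor (Vegfa) and EGFP in mammalian cells. It is maintained in E. coli through a high-copy ColE1/pUC-type origin with ampicillin resistance, and it also carries an f1 origin. The viral portion follows a third-generation layout. A CMV enhancer/promoter drives a truncated HIV-1 5' LTR, so genomic RNA can be made in packaging cells. This is followed by the Ψ packaging signal with a gag fragment, the Rev response element for nuclear export of unspliced RNA, and the cPPT/CTS element that aids nuclear import. A WPRE sits upstream of the 3' LTR to enhance transcript stability and expression, and a bGH polyadenylation signal lies beyond the LTR.

The payload is a single bicistronic cassette. A tight TRE promoter (seven tet operators fused to a minimal CMV promoter) drives the VEGF coding sequence, followed by an EMCV IRES and EGFP. Green fluorescence therefore reports cells expressing the growth factor from the same transcript. The automated annotation matched the VEGF open reading frame to the bovine protein, but the catalogue entry gives the species as mouse. No tetracycline transactivator is annotated, so one presumably has to be supplied separately for induction. Outside the viral region, an SV40/EM7-driven bleomycin (Zeocin) resistance cassette is present. The associated publication concerns hypoxia-responsive VEGF expression to induce angiogenesis in engineered three-dimensional tissues, which suggests the plasmid serves as the responder component of such an inducible system.
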