Features (pLannotate 1.2.2; 33 found; start..end, strand, type, name):
     35..87      -  misc_feature   bom (fragment): basis of mobility region from pBR322
    242..621     +  enhancer       CMV enhancer: human cytomegalovirus immediate early enhancer
    622..821     +  promoter       CMV promoter: human cytomegalovirus (CMV) immediate early promoter
    839..1019    +  LTR            5' LTR (truncated): truncated 5' long terminal repeat (LTR) from HIV-1
   1066..1191    +  misc_feature   HIV-1 Ψ: packaging signal of human immunodeficiency virus type 1
   1175..1538    +  CDS            HIV-1 gag (fragment): gag protein from human immunodeficiency virus 1; gag
   1684..1917    +  misc_feature   RRE: The Rev response element (RRE) of HIV-1 allows for Rev-dependent mRNA export from the nucleus to the cytoplasm.
   2294..2394    +  CDS            Rev (fragment): human immunodeficiency virus 1 (HIV-1) Rev protein; rev; enhances nuclear export of unspliced and incompletely spliced viral mRNAs
   2444..2561    +  misc_feature   cPPT/CTS: central polypurine tract and central termination sequence of HIV-1
   2653..2686    +  misc_feature   MCS (fragment): pBluescript multiple cloning site
   2705..3019    +  promoter       tight TRE promoter: Tet-responsive promoter PTight, consisting of seven tet operator sequences followed by the minimal CMV promoter
   3039..3608    +  CDS            VEGFA: VEGFA_BOVIN - Also known as VEGF. Experimental evidence at protein level: Swiss-Prot protein existence level 1. Growth factor active in angiogenesis, vasculogenesis and endothelial cell growth. Induces endothelial cell proliferation, promotes cell migration, inhibits apoptosis and induces permeabilization of blood vessels. Binds to the FLT1/VEGFR1 and KDR/VEGFR2 receptors, heparan sulfate and heparin (By similarity). Binding to NRP1 receptor initiates a signaling pathway needed for motor neuron axon guidance and cell body migration, including for the caudal migration of facial motor neurons fr
   3623..4209    +  misc_feature   IRES2: internal ribosome entry site (IRES) of the encephalomyocarditis virus (EMCV)
   4210..4929    +  CDS            EGFP: the original enhanced GFP (Yang et al., 1996) mammalian codon-optimized
   4941..4965    +  misc_feature   MCS (fragment): pBluescript multiple cloning site
   4965..5553    +  misc_feature   WPRE: woodchuck hepatitis virus posttranscriptional regulatory element
   5478..6065    +  CDS            nef: NEF_HV112 - Experimental evidence at protein level: Swiss-Prot protein existence level 1. Extracellular Nef protein targets CD4(+) T-lymphocytes for apoptosis by interacting with CXCR4 surface receptors. From Human immunodeficiency virus type 1 group M subtype B (isolate PCV12) (HIV-1).
   6072..6252    +  LTR            5' LTR (truncated): truncated 5' long terminal repeat (LTR) from HIV-1
   6284..6508    +  polyA_signal   bGH poly(A) signal: bovine growth hormone polyadenylation signal
   6512..6533    +  promoter       SV40 promoter (fragment): SV40 enhancer and early promoter
   6554..6982    +  rep_origin     f1 ori (sequence partly withheld): f1 bacteriophage origin of replication; arrow indicates direction of (+) strand synthesis
   6996..7325    +  promoter       SV40 promoter: SV40 enhancer and early promoter
   7373..7420    +  promoter       EM7 promoter: synthetic bacterial promoter&nbsp
   7439..7813    +  CDS            BleoR: antibiotic-binding protein; Sh ble from Streptoalloteichus hindustanus; confers resistance to bleomycin, phleomycin, and Zeocin™
   7823..7948    +  CDS            ble (fragment): BLE_KLEPN - Experimental evidence at protein level: Swiss-Prot protein existence level 1. Binding protein with a strong affinity to the bleomycin family of antibiotics. Binds to CL990; an antimitotic-antibiotic compound. From Klebsiella pneumoniae.
   7943..8064    +  polyA_signal   SV40 poly(A) signal: SV40 polyadenylation signal
   8137..8153    -  protein_bind   lac operator: The lac repressor binds to the lac operator to inhibit transcription in E. coli. This inhibition can be relieved by adding lactose or isopropyl-β-D-thiogalactopyranoside (IPTG). lac repressor encoded by lacI
   8161..8191    -  promoter       lac promoter: promoter for the E. coli lac operon
   8206..8227    -  protein_bind   CAP binding site: CAP binding activates transcription in the presence of cAMP. E. coli catabolite activator protein
   8240..8332    -  CDS            lacI (fragment): lac repressor; lacI; The lac repressor binds to the lac operator to inhibit transcription in E. coli. This inhibition can be relieved by adding lactose or isopropyl-β-D-thiogalactopyranoside (IPTG).
   8515..9103    -  rep_origin     ori: high-copy-number ColE1/pMB1/pBR322/pUC origin of replication
   9274..10134   -  CDS            AmpR: β-lactamase; bla; confers resistance to ampicillin, carbenicillin, and related antibiotics
  10135..10239   -  promoter       AmpR promoter: bla
>Addgene plasmid #206211 | pTRE/VEGF/IRES/EGFP | addgene full sequence | sequence record 409732 | Addgene NGS Result
TGACGTCGACGGATCGGGAGATCTCCCGATCCCCTATGGTGCACTCTCAGTACAATCTGCTCTGATGCCG
CATAGTTAAGCCAGTATCTGCTCCCTGCTTGTGTGTTGGAGGTCGCTGAGTAGTGCGCGAGCAAAATTTA
AGCTACAACAAGGCAAGGCTTGACCGACAATTGCATGAAGAATCTGCTTAGGGTTAGGCGTTTTGCGCTG
CTTCGCGATGTACGGGCCAGATATACGCGTTGACATTGATTATTGACTAGTTATTAATAGTAATCAATTA
CGGGGTCATTAGTTCATAGCCCATATATGGAGTTCCGCGTTACATAACTTACGGTAAATGGCCCGCCTGG
CTGACCGCCCAACGACCCCCGCCCATTGACGTCAATAATGACGTATGTTCCCATAGTAACGCCAATAGGG
ACTTTCCATTGACGTCAATGGGTGGAGTATTTACGGTAAACTGCCCACTTGGCAGTACATCAAGTGTATC
ATATGCCAAGTACGCCCCCTATTGACGTCAATGACGGTAAATGGCCCGCCTGGCATTATGCCCAGTACAT
GACCTTATGGGACTTTCCTACTTGGCAGTACATCTACGTATTAGTCATCGCTATTACCATGGTGATGCGG
TTTTGGCAGTACATCAATGGGCGTGGATAGCGGTTTGACTCACGGGGATTTCCAAGTCTCCACCCCATTG
ACGTCAATGGGAGTTTGTTTTGGCACCAAAATCAACGGGACTTTCCAAAATGTCGTAACAACTCCGCCCC
ATTGACGCAAATGGGCGGTAGGCGTGTACGGTGGGAGGTCTATATAAGCAGCGCGTTTTGCCTGTACTGG
GTCTCTCTGGTTAGACCAGATCTGAGCCTGGGAGCTCTCTGGCTAACTAGGGAACCCACTGCTTAAGCCT
CAATAAAGCTTGCCTTGAGTGCTTCAAGTAGTGTGTGCCCGTCTGTTGTGTGACTCTGGTAACTAGAGAT
CCCTCAGACCCTTTTAGTCAGTGTGGAAAATCTCTAGCAGTGGCGCCCGAACAGGGACTTGAAAGCGAAA
GGGAAACCAGAGGAGCTCTCTCGACGCAGGACTCGGCTTGCTGAAGCGCGCACGGCAAGAGGCGAGGGGC
GGCGACTGGTGAGTACGCCAAAAATTTTGACTAGCGGAGGCTAGAAGGAGAGAGATGGGTGCGAGAGCGT
CAGTATTAAGCGGGGGAGAATTAGATCGCGATGGGAAAAAATTCGGTTAAGGCCAGGGGGAAAGAAAAAA
TATAAATTAAAACATATAGTATGGGCAAGCAGGGAGCTAGAACGATTCGCAGTTAATCCTGGCCTGTTAG
AAACATCAGAAGGCTGTAGACAAATACTGGGACAGCTACAACCATCCCTTCAGACAGGATCAGAAGAACT
TAGATCATTATATAATACAGTAGCAACCCTCTATTGTGTGCATCAAAGGATAGAGATAAAAGACACCAAG
GAAGCTTTAGACAAGATAGAGGAAGAGCAAAACAAAAGTAAGACCACCGCACAGCAAGCGGCCGCTGATC
TTCAGACCTGGAGGAGGAGATATGAGGGACAATTGGAGAAGTGAATTATATAAATATAAAGTAGTAAAAA
TTGAACCATTAGGAGTAGCACCCACCAAGGCAAAGAGAAGAGTGGTGCAGAGAGAAAAAAGAGCAGTGGG
AATAGGAGCTTTGTTCCTTGGGTTCTTGGGAGCAGCAGGAAGCACTATGGGCGCAGCGTCAATGACGCTG
ACGGTACAGGCCAGACAATTATTGTCTGGTATAGTGCAGCAGCAGAACAATTTGCTGAGGGCTATTGAGG
CGCAACAGCATCTGTTGCAACTCACAGTCTGGGGCATCAAGCAGCTCCAGGCAAGAATCCTGGCTGTGGA
AAGATACCTAAAGGATCAACAGCTCCTGGGGATTTGGGGTTGCTCTGGAAAACTCATTTGCACCACTGCT
GTGCCTTGGAATGCTAGTTGGAGTAATAAATCTCTGGAACAGATTTGGAATCACACGACCTGGATGGAGT
GGGACAGAGAAATTAACAATTACACAAGCTTAATACACTCCTTAATTGAAGAATCGCAAAACCAGCAAGA
AAAGAATGAACAAGAATTATTGGAATTAGATAAATGGGCAAGTTTGTGGAATTGGTTTAACATAACAAAT
TGGCTGTGGTATATAAAATTATTCATAATGATAGTAGGAGGCTTGGTAGGTTTAAGAATAGTTTTTGCTG
TACTTTCTATAGTGAATAGAGTTAGGCAGGGATATTCACCATTATCGTTTCAGACCCACCTCCCAACCCC
GAGGGGACCCGACAGGCCCGAAGGAATAGAAGAAGAAGGTGGAGAGAGAGACAGAGACAGATCCATTCGA
TTAGTGAACGGATCGGCACTGCGTGCGCCAATTCTGCAGACAAATGGCAGTATTCATCCACAATTTTAAA
AGAAAAGGGGGGATTGGGGGGTACAGTGCAGGGGAAAGAATAGTAGACATAATAGCAACAGACATACAAA
CTAAAGAATTACAAAAACAAATTACAAAAATTCAAAATTTTCGGGTTTATTACAGGGACAGCAGAGATCC
AGTTTGGTTAATTAACCCGTGTCGGCTCCAGATCTGGCCTCCGCGCCGGGTTTTGGCGCCTCCCGCGGTG
GCGGCCGCTCTAGAACTAGTGGATCCGCCCTTTCGTCTTCAGTCGAGTTTACTCCCTATCAGTGATAGAG
AACGTATGTCGAGTTTACTCCCTATCAGTGATAGAGAACGATGTCGAGTTTACTCCCTATCAGTGATAGA
GAACGTATGTCGAGTTTACTCCCTATCAGTGATAGAGAACGTATGTCGAGTTTACTCCCTATCAGTGATA
GAGAACGTATGTCGAGTTTATCCCTATCAGTGATAGAGAACGTATGTCGAGTTTACTCCCTATCAGTGAT
AGAGAACGTATGTCGAGGTAGGCGTGTACGGTGGGAGGCCTATATAAGCAGAGCTCGTTTAGTGAACCGT
CAGATCGCCGAATTCTAGAGGATCCACCATGAACTTTCTGCTGTCTTGGGTGCACTGGACCCTGGCTTTA
CTGCTGTACCTCCACCATGCCAAGTGGTCCCAGGCTGCACCCACGACAGAAGGAGAGCAGAAGTCCCATG
AAGTGATCAAGTTCATGGATGTCTACCAGCGAAGCTACTGCCGTCCGATTGAGACCCTGGTGGACATCTT
CCAGGAGTACCCCGACGAGATAGAGTACATCTTCAAGCCGTCCTGTGTGCCGCTGATGCGCTGTGCAGGC
TGCTGTAACGATGAAGCCCTGGAGTGCGTGCCCACGTCAGAGAGCAACATCACCATGCAGATCATGCGGA
TCAAACCTCACCAAAGCCAGCACATAGGAGAGATGAGCTTCCTACAGCACAGCAGATGTGAATGCAGACC
AAAGAAAGACAGAACAAAGCCAGAAAATCACTGTGAGCCTTGTTCAGAGCGGAGAAAGCATTTGTTTGTC
CAAGATCCGCAGACGTGTAAATGTTCCTGCAAAAACACAGACTCGCGTTGCAAGGCGAGGCAGCTTGAGT
TAAACGAACGTACTTGCAGATGTGACAAGCCGAGGCGGTGAATTCGGATCCGCCCCTCTCCCTCCCCCCC
CCCTAACGTTACTGGCCGAAGCCGCTTGGAATAAGGCCGGTGTGCGTTTGTCTATATGTTATTTTCCACC
ATATTGCCGTCTTTTGGCAATGTGAGGGCCCGGAAACCTGGCCCTGTCTTCTTGACGAGCATTCCTAGGG
GTCTTTCCCCTCTCGCCAAAGGAATGCAAGGTCTGTTGAATGTCGTGAAGGAAGCAGTTCCTCTGGAAGC
TTCTTGAAGACAAACAACGTCTGTAGCGACCCTTTGCAGGCAGCGGAACCCCCCACCTGGCGACAGGTGC
CTCTGCGGCCAAAAGCCACGTGTATAAGATACACCTGCAAAGGCGGCACAACCCCAGTGCCACGTTGTGA
GTTGGATAGTTGTGGAAAGAGTCAAATGGCTCTCCTCAAGCGTATTCAACAAGGGGCTGAAGGATGCCCA
GAAGGTACCCCATTGTATGGGATCTGATCTGGGGCCTCGGTACACATGCTTTACATGTGTTTAGTCGAGG
TTAAAAAAACGTCTAGGCCCCCCGAACCACGGGGACGTGGTTTTCCTTTGAAAAACACGATGATAATATG
GCCACAACCATGGTGAGCAAGGGCGAGGAGCTGTTCACCGGGGTGGTGCCCATCCTGGTCGAGCTGGACG
GCGACGTAAACGGCCACAAGTTCAGCGTGTCCGGCGAGGGCGAGGGCGATGCCACCTACGGCAAGCTGAC
CCTGAAGTTCATCTGCACCACCGGCAAGCTGCCCGTGCCCTGGCCCACCCTCGTGACCACCCTGACCTAC
GGCGTGCAGTGCTTCAGCCGCTACCCCGACCACATGAAGCAGCACGACTTCTTCAAGTCCGCCATGCCCG
AAGGCTACGTCCAGGAGCGCACCATCTTCTTCAAGGACGACGGCAACTACAAGACCCGCGCCGAGGTGAA
GTTCGAGGGCGACACCCTGGTGAACCGCATCGAGCTGAAGGGCATCGACTTCAAGGAGGACGGCAACATC
CTGGGGCACAAGCTGGAGTACAACTACAACAGCCACAACGTCTATATCATGGCCGACAAGCAGAAGAACG
GCATCAAGGTGAACTTCAAGATCCGCCACAACATCGAGGACGGCAGCGTGCAGCTCGCCGACCACTACCA
GCAGAACACCCCCATCGGCGACGGCCCCGTGCTGCTGCCCGACAACCACTACCTGAGCACCCAGTCCGCC
CTGAGCAAAGACCCCAACGAGAAGCGCGATCACATGGTCCTGCTGGAGTTCGTGACCGCCGCCGGGATCA
CTCTCGGCATGGACGAGCTGTACAAGTAAAGCGGCCTATCGAATTCGATATCAAGCTTATCGATAATCAA
CCTCTGGATTACAAAATTTGTGAAAGATTGACTGGTATTCTTAACTATGTTGCTCCTTTTACGCTATGTG
GATACGCTGCTTTAATGCCTTTGTATCATGCTATTGCTTCCCGTATGGCTTTCATTTTCTCCTCCTTGTA
TAAATCCTGGTTGCTGTCTCTTTATGAGGAGTTGTGGCCCGTTGTCAGGCAACGTGGCGTGGTGTGCACT
GTGTTTGCTGACGCAACCCCCACTGGTTGGGGCATTGCCACCACCTGTCAGCTCCTTTCCGGGACTTTCG
CTTTCCCCCTCCCTATTGCCACGGCGGAACTCATCGCCGCCTGCCTTGCCCGCTGCTGGACAGGGGCTCG
GCTGTTGGGCACTGACAATTCCGTGGTGTTGTCGGGGAAATCATCGTCCTTTCCTTGGCTGCTCGCCTGT
GTTGCCACCTGGATTCTGCGCGGGACGTCCTTCTGCTACGTCCCTTCGGCCCTCAATCCAGCGGACCTTC
CTTCCCGCGGCCTGCTGCCGGCTCTGCGGCCTCTTCCGCGTCTTCGCCTTCGCCCTCAGACGAGTCGGAT
CTCCCTTTGGGCCGCCTCCCCGCATCGATACCGTCGAGACCTAGAAAAACATGGAGCAATCACAAGTAGC
AATACAGCAGCTACCAATGCTGATTGTGCCTGGCTAGAAGCACAAGAGGAGGAGGAGGTGGGTTTTCCAG
TCACACCTCAGGTACCTTTAAGACCAATGACTTACAAGGCAGCTGTAGATCTTAGCCACTTTTTAAAAGA
AAAGGGGGGACTGGAAGGGCTAATTCACTCCCAACGAAGACAAGATATCCTTGATCTGTGGATCTACCAC
ACACAAGGCTACTTCCCTGATTGGCAGAACTACACACCAGGGCCAGGGATCAGATATCCACTGACCTTTG
GATGGTGCTACAAGCTAGTACCAGTTGAGCAAGAGAAGGTAGAAGAAGCCAATGAAGGAGAGAACACCCG
CTTGTTACACCCTGTGAGCCTGCATGGGATGGATGACCCGGAGAGAGAAGTATTAGAGTGGAGGTTTGAC
AGCCGCCTAGCATTTCATCACATGGCCCGAGAGCTGCATCCGGACTGTACTGGGTCTCTCTGGTTAGACC
AGATCTGAGCCTGGGAGCTCTCTGGCTAACTAGGGAACCCACTGCTTAAGCCTCAATAAAGCTTGCCTTG
AGTGCTTCAAGTAGTGTGTGCCCGTCTGTTGTGTGACTCTGGTAACTAGAGATCCCTCAGACCCTTTTAG
TCAGTGTGGAAAATCTCTAGCAGGGCCCGTTTAAACCCGCTGATCAGCCTCGACTGTGCCTTCTAGTTGC
CAGCCATCTGTTGTTTGCCCCTCCCCCGTGCCTTCCTTGACCCTGGAAGGTGCCACTCCCACTGTCCTTT
CCTAATAAAATGAGGAAATTGCATCGCATTGTCTGAGTAGGTGTCATTCTATTCTGGGGGGTGGGGTGGG
GCAGGACAGCAAGGGGGAGGATTGGGAAGACAATAGCAGGCATGCTGGGGATGCGGTGGGCTCTATGGCT
TCTGAGGCGGAAAGAACCAGCTGGGGCTCTAGGGGGTATCCCC
[124 nt withheld, positions 6554-6677]
C
[91 nt withheld, positions 6679-6769]
A
[49 nt withheld, positions 6771-6819]
CCTTTGACGTTGGAGTCCACGTTCTTT
[37 nt withheld, positions 6847-6883]
ACCCTATCTCGGTCTATTCTTTTGATTTATAAGGGATTTTGCCGATTTCGGCCTATTGGTTAAAAAATGA
GCTGATTTAACAAAAATTTAACGCGAATTAATTCTGTGGAATGTGTGTCAGTTAGGGTGTGGAAAGTCCC
CAGGCTCCCCAGCAGGCAGAAGTATGCAAAGCATGCATCTCAATTAGTCAGCAACCAGGTGTGGAAAGTC
CCCAGGCTCCCCAGCAGGCAGAAGTATGCAAAGCATGCATCTCAATTAGTCAGCAACCATAGTCCCGCCC
CTAACTCCGCCCATCCCGCCCCTAACTCCGCCCAGTTCCGCCCATTCTCCGCCCCATGGCTGACTAATTT
TTTTTATTTATGCAGAGGCCGAGGCCGCCTCTGCCTCTGAGCTATTCCAGAAGTAGTGAGGAGGCTTTTT
TGGAGGCCTAGGCTTTTGCAAAAAGCTCCCGGGAGCTTGTATATCCATTTTCGGATCTGATCAGCACGTG
TTGACAATTAATCATCGGCATAGTATATCGGCATAGTATAATACGACAAGGTGAGGAACTAAACCATGGC
CAAGTTGACCAGTGCCGTTCCGGTGCTCACCGCGCGCGACGTCGCCGGAGCGGTCGAGTTCTGGACCGAC
CGGCTCGGGTTCTCCCGGGACTTCGTGGAGGACGACTTCGCCGGTGTGGTCCGGGACGACGTGACCCTGT
TCATCAGCGCGGTCCAGGACCAGGTGGTGCCGGACAACACCCTGGCCTGGGTGTGGGTGCGCGGCCTGGA
CGAGCTGTACGCCGAGTGGTCGGAGGTCGTGTCCACGAACTTCCGGGACGCCTCCGGGCCGGCCATGACC
GAGATCGGCGAGCAGCCGTGGGGGCGGGAGTTCGCCCTGCGCGACCCGGCCGGCAACTGCGTGCACTTCG
TGGCCGAGGAGCAGGACTGACACGTGCTACGAGATTTCGATTCCACCGCCGCCTTCTATGAAAGGTTGGG
CTTCGGAATCGTTTTCCGGGACGCCGGCTGGATGATCCTCCAGCGCGGGGATCTCATGCTGGAGTTCTTC
GCCCACCCCAACTTGTTTATTGCAGCTTATAATGGTTACAAATAAAGCAATAGCATCACAAATTTCACAA
ATAAAGCATTTTTTTCACTGCATTCTAGTTGTGGTTTGTCCAAACTCATCAATGTATCTTATCATGTCTG
TATACCGTCGACCTCTAGCTAGAGCTTGGCGTAATCATGGTCATAGCTGTTTCCTGTGTGAAATTGTTAT
CCGCTCACAATTCCACACAACATACGAGCCGGAAGCATAAAGTGTAAAGCCTGGGGTGCCTAATGAGTGA
GCTAACTCACATTAATTGCGTTGCGCTCACTGCCCGCTTTCCAGTCGGGAAACCTGTCGTGCCAGCTGCA
TTAATGAATCGGCCAACGCGCGGGGAGAGGCGGTTTGCGTATTGGGCGCTCTTCCGCTTCCTCGCTCACT
GACTCGCTGCGCTCGGTCGTTCGGCTGCGGCGAGCGGTATCAGCTCACTCAAAGGCGGTAATACGGTTAT
CCACAGAATCAGGGGATAACGCAGGAAAGAACATGTGAGCAAAAGGCCAGCAAAAGGCCAGGAACCGTAA
AAAGGCCGCGTTGCTGGCGTTTTTCCATAGGCTCCGCCCCCCTGACGAGCATCACAAAAATCGACGCTCA
AGTCAGAGGTGGCGAAACCCGACAGGACTATAAAGATACCAGGCGTTTCCCCCTGGAAGCTCCCTCGTGC
GCTCTCCTGTTCCGACCCTGCCGCTTACCGGATACCTGTCCGCCTTTCTCCCTTCGGGAAGCGTGGCGCT
TTCTCATAGCTCACGCTGTAGGTATCTCAGTTCGGTGTAGGTCGTTCGCTCCAAGCTGGGCTGTGTGCAC
GAACCCCCCGTTCAGCCCGACCGCTGCGCCTTATCCGGTAACTATCGTCTTGAGTCCAACCCGGTAAGAC
ACGACTTATCGCCACTGGCAGCAGCCACTGGTAACAGGATTAGCAGAGCGAGGTATGTAGGCGGTGCTAC
AGAGTTCTTGAAGTGGTGGCCTAACTACGGCTACACTAGAAGAACAGTATTTGGTATCTGCGCTCTGCTG
AAGCCAGTTACCTTCGGAAAAAGAGTTGGTAGCTCTTGATCCGGCAAACAAACCACCGCTGGTAGCGGTG
GTTTTTTTGTTTGCAAGCAGCAGATTACGCGCAGAAAAAAAGGATCTCAAGAAGATCCTTTGATCTTTTC
TACGGGGTCTGACGCTCAGTGGAACGAAAACTCACGTTAAGGGATTTTGGTCATGAGATTATCAAAAAGG
ATCTTCACCTAGATCCTTTTAAATTAAAAATGAAGTTTTAAATCAATCTAAAGTATATATGAGTAAACTT
GGTCTGACAGTTACCAATGCTTAATCAGTGAGGCACCTATCTCAGCGATCTGTCTATTTCGTTCATCCAT
AGTTGCCTGACTCCCCGTCGTGTAGATAACTACGATACGGGAGGGCTTACCATCTGGCCCCAGTGCTGCA
ATGATACCGCGAGACCCACGCTCACCGGCTCCAGATTTATCAGCAATAAACCAGCCAGCCGGAAGGGCCG
AGCGCAGAAGTGGTCCTGCAACTTTATCCGCCTCCATCCAGTCTATTAATTGTTGCCGGGAAGCTAGAGT
AAGTAGTTCGCCAGTTAATAGTTTGCGCAACGTTGTTGCCATTGCTACAGGCATCGTGGTGTCACGCTCG
TCGTTTGGTATGGCTTCATTCAGCTCCGGTTCCCAACGATCAAGGCGAGTTACATGATCCCCCATGTTGT
GCAAAAAAGCGGTTAGCTCCTTCGGTCCTCCGATCGTTGTCAGAAGTAAGTTGGCCGCAGTGTTATCACT
CATGGTTATGGCAGCACTGCATAATTCTCTTACTGTCATGCCATCCGTAAGATGCTTTTCTGTGACTGGT
GAGTACTCAACCAAGTCATTCTGAGAATAGTGTATGCGGCGACCGAGTTGCTCTTGCCCGGCGTCAATAC
GGGATAATACCGCGCCACATAGCAGAACTTTAAAAGTGCTCATCATTGGAAAACGTTCTTCGGGGCGAAA
ACTCTCAAGGATCTTACCGCTGTTGAGATCCAGTTCGATGTAACCCACTCGTGCACCCAACTGATCTTCA
GCATCTTTTACTTTCACCAGCGTTTCTGGGTGAGCAAAAACAGGAAGGCAAAATGCCGCAAAAAAGGGAA
TAAGGGCGACACGGAAATGTTGAATACTCATACTCTTCCTTTTTCAATATTATTGAAGCATTTATCAGGG
TTATTGTCTCATGAGCGGATACATATTTGAATGTATTTAGAAAAATAAACAAATAGGGGTTCCGCGCACA
TTTCCCCGAAAAGTGCCACC
